Addgene plasmid #86617: pY036_ATP1A1_G3
Purpose: Expresses the ATP1A1 G3 crRNA in combination with AsCpf1-3xHA to target ATP1A1 exon 4. U6-crRNA(ATP1A1 G3)-CBh-AsCpf1
Depositing lab: Yannick Doyon. Depositing organization: Universite Laval. Publication: Marker-free coselection for CRISPR-driven genome editing in human cells. Agudelo D, Duringer A, Bozoyan L, Huard CC, Carter S, Loehr J, Synodinou D, Drouin M, Salsman J, Dellaire G, Laganiere J, Doyon Y. Nat Methods. 2017 Apr 17. doi: 10.1038/nmeth.4265. PubMed 28417998.
Backbone
  Vector backbone: pY036-U6-crRNA(BbsI)-CBh-AsCpf1
  Total vector size (bp): 8467
  Vector type: Mammalian Expression, CRISPR ; Co-selection via NHEJ using ouabain
Growth in bacteria
  Bacterial resistance: Ampicillin, 100 μg/mL
  Growth temperature: 37°C
  Growth strain: DH5alpha
  Copy number: High Copy
Gene/Insert
  Gene/Insert name: ATP1A1 G3 crRNA + AsCpf1-3xHA (alt names: hAsCpf1; Cpf1)
  Species: Acidaminococcus_sp_BV3L6
  Insert size (bp): 8467
  Promoter: CBh
  Tag / fusion protein: 3xHA (C terminal on insert)
  Cloning method: Restriction Enzyme; 5′ cloning site NheI (not destroyed); 3′ cloning site EcoRI (not destroyed)
  Sequencing primers: 5′ agggatggttggttggtggg; 3′ CCAATCCTCCCCCTTGCTGT
Terms and licenses: Academic/Nonprofit Terms; Industry Terms: Not Available to Industry
Depositor comments: crRNA sequence is aggttcctcttctgtagcag
How to cite: pY036_ATP1A1_G3 was a gift from Yannick Doyon (Addgene plasmid # 86617 ; http://n2t.net/addgene:86617 ; RRID:Addgene_86617)
