[The description below was written by a language model from this plasmid's Addgene catalogue record and pLannotate feature annotations shown in this document.]
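Description:
pY036_ATP1A1_G3 is an 8,467 bp all-in-one mammalian CRISPR expression plasmid built on the pY036-U6-crRNA(BbsI)-CBh-AsCpf1 backbone. It delivers both the Cpf1 nuclease from Acidaminococcus sp. BV3L6 and a single crRNA from one vector. In bacteria it is maintained at high copy through a ColE1/pUC-type origin and selected with ampicillin via the bla gene. An M13/f1-type phage origin and small fragments of pBR322 bom and rop sequences are also annotated in the backbone.

The payload consists of two transcription units. A human U6 RNA polymerase III promoter drives the ATP1A1 G3 crRNA, whose guide targets exon 4 of the ATP1A1 gene. Downstream, the CBh promoter (CMV enhancer, chicken β-actin promoter and a hybrid CBA/MVM intron) drives the AsCpf1 coding sequence, listed under the alternative name hAsCpf1. AsCpf1 is fused at its C terminus to a bipartite nucleoplasmin nuclear localization signal and a 3xHA epitope tag for detection, and the unit ends with a bovine growth hormone polyadenylation signal. Both units lie between two AAV2 inverted terminal repeats inherited from the backbone, although the record describes the plasmid only as a mammalian expression vector and does not mention AAV packaging.

The vector type field lists co-selection via NHEJ using ouabain. ATP1A1 encodes the Na+/K+ ATPase subunit that ouabain inhibits, so cleavage at this site can yield NHEJ-derived alleles that confer ouabain resistance. Selecting for such cells enriches, without an exogenous marker, for cells that also carry edits at a second, co-targeted locus in human cells.
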