Features (pLannotate 1.2.2; 17 found; start..end, strand, type, name):
      1..141     -  repeat_region  AAV2 ITR: inverted terminal repeat of adeno-associated virus serotype 2 inverted
    154..394     +  promoter       U6 promoter: RNA polymerase III promoter for human U6 snRNA
    528..831     +  enhancer       CMV enhancer: human cytomegalovirus immediate early enhancer
    833..1110    +  promoter       chicken β-actin promoter: No description available
   1111..1339    +  intron         hybrid intron: hybrid between chicken β-actin (CBA) and minute virus of mice (MMV) introns (Gray et al., 2011)
   1428..5345    +  CDS            AsCpf1: CRISPR-associated protein from Acidaminococcus sp. BV3L6 (Zetsche et al., 2015)
   5346..5393    +  CDS            nucleoplasmin NLS: bipartite nuclear localization signal from nucleoplasmin
   5400..5480    +  CDS            3xHA: three tandem HA epitope tags
   5514..5625    +  polyA_signal   bGH poly(A) signal: bovine growth hormone polyadenylation signal
   5730..5870    +  repeat_region  AAV2 ITR: inverted terminal repeat of adeno-associated virus serotype 2 inverted
   5875..5926    -  misc_feature   bom (fragment): basis of mobility region from pBR322
   5945..6325    +  rep_origin     M13 ori (sequence partly withheld): M13 bacteriophage origin of replication; arrow indicates direction of (+) strand synthesis
   6401..6450    -  misc_feature   bom (fragment): basis of mobility region from pBR322
   6552..6587    -  CDS            rop (fragment): Rop protein, which maintains plasmids at low copy number; rop
   6682..6786    +  promoter       AmpR promoter: bla
   6787..7647    +  CDS            AmpR: β-lactamase; bla; confers resistance to ampicillin, carbenicillin, and related antibiotics
   7818..8406    +  rep_origin     ori: high-copy-number ColE1/pMB1/pBR322/pUC origin of replication
>Addgene plasmid #86617 | pY036_ATP1A1_G3 | depositor full sequence | sequence record 168852 | pY036_ATP1A1_G3 sequence 8467 bps
CCTGCAGGCAGCTGCGCGCTCGCTCGCTCACTGAGGCCGCCCGGGCAAAGCCCGGGCGTCGGGCGACCTT
TGGTCGCCCGGCCTCAGTGAGCGAGCGAGCGCGCAGAGAGGGAGTGGCCAACTCCATCACTAGGGGTTCC
TGCGGCCTCTAGAGAGGGCCTATTTCCCATGATTCCTTCATATTTGCATATACGATACAAGGCTGTTAGA
GAGATAATTGGAATTAATTTGACTGTAAACACAAAGATATTAGTACAAAATACGTGACGTAGAAAGTAAT
AATTTCTTGGGTAGTTTGCAGTTTTAAAATTATGTTTTAAAATGGACTATCATATGCTTACCGTAACTTG
AAAGTATTTCGATTTCTTGGCTTTATATATCTTGTGGAAAGGACGAAACACCGTAATTTCTACTCTTGTA
GATAGGTTCCTCTTCTGTAGCAGTTTTTTCAATTGCATGAAGAATCTGCTTAGGGTTAGGCGTTTTGCGC
TGCTTCGCGATGTACGGGCCAGATATACGCGGGTACCCGTTACATAACTTACGGTAAATGGCCCGCCTGG
CTGACCGCCCAACGACCCCCGCCCATTGACGTCAATAATGACGTATGTTCCCATAGTAACGCCAATAGGG
ACTTTCCATTGACGTCAATGGGTGGAGTATTTACGGTAAACTGCCCACTTGGCAGTACATCAAGTGTATC
ATATGCCAAGTACGCCCCCTATTGACGTCAATGACGGTAAATGGCCCGCCTGGCATTATGCCCAGTACAT
GACCTTATGGGACTTTCCTACTTGGCAGTACATCTACGTATTAGTCATCGCTATTACCATGGTCGAGGTG
AGCCCCACGTTCTGCTTCACTCTCCCCATCTCCCCCCCCTCCCCACCCCCAATTTTGTATTTATTTATTT
TTTAATTATTTTGTGCAGCGATGGGGGCGGGGGGGGGGGGGGGGCGCGCGCCAGGCGGGGCGGGGCGGGG
CGAGGGGCGGGGCGGGGCGAGGCGGAGAGGTGCGGCGGCAGCCAATCAGAGCGGCGCGCTCCGAAAGTTT
CCTTTTATGGCGAGGCGGCGGCGGCGGCGGCCCTATAAAAAGCGAAGCGCGCGGCGGGCGGGAGTCGCTG
CGACGCTGCCTTCGCCCCGTGCCCCGCTCCGCCGCCGCCTCGCGCCGCCCGCCCCGGCTCTGACTGACCG
CGTTACTCCCACAGGTGAGCGGGCGGGACGGCCCTTCTCCTCCGGGCTGTAATTAGCTGAGCAAGAGGTA
AGGGTTTAAGGGATGGTTGGTTGGTGGGGTATTAATGTTTAATTACCTGGAGCACCTGCCTGAAATCACT
TTTTTTCAGGTTGGACCGGCTAGCGTTTAAACTTAAGCTTGCCACCATGGCCCCAAAGAAGAAGCGGAAG
GTCGGTATCCACGGAGTCCCAGCAGCCACACAGTTCGAGGGCTTTACCAACCTGTATCAGGTGAGCAAGA
CACTGCGGTTTGAGCTGATCCCACAGGGCAAGACCCTGAAGCACATCCAGGAGCAGGGCTTCATCGAGGA
GGACAAGGCCCGCAATGATCACTACAAGGAGCTGAAGCCCATCATCGATCGGATCTACAAGACCTATGCC
GACCAGTGCCTGCAGCTGGTGCAGCTGGATTGGGAGAACCTGAGCGCCGCCATCGACTCCTATAGAAAGG
AGAAAACCGAGGAGACAAGGAACGCCCTGATCGAGGAGCAGGCCACATATCGCAATGCCATCCACGACTA
CTTCATCGGCCGGACAGACAACCTGACCGATGCCATCAATAAGAGACACGCCGAGATCTACAAGGGCCTG
TTCAAGGCCGAGCTGTTTAATGGCAAGGTGCTGAAGCAGCTGGGCACCGTGACCACAACCGAGCACGAGA
ACGCCCTGCTGCGGAGCTTCGACAAGTTTACAACCTACTTCTCCGGCTTTTATGAGAACAGGAAGAACGT
GTTCAGCGCCGAGGATATCAGCACAGCCATCCCACACCGCATCGTGCAGGACAACTTCCCCAAGTTTAAG
GAGAATTGTCACATCTTCACACGCCTGATCACCGCCGTGCCCAGCCTGCGGGAGCACTTTGAGAACGTGA
AGAAGGCCATCGGCATCTTCGTGAGCACCTCCATCGAGGAGGTGTTTTCCTTCCCTTTTTATAACCAGCT
GCTGACACAGACCCAGATCGACCTGTATAACCAGCTGCTGGGAGGAATCTCTCGGGAGGCAGGCACCGAG
AAGATCAAGGGCCTGAACGAGGTGCTGAATCTGGCCATCCAGAAGAATGATGAGACAGCCCACATCATCG
CCTCCCTGCCACACAGATTCATCCCCCTGTTTAAGCAGATCCTGTCCGATAGGAACACCCTGTCTTTCAT
CCTGGAGGAGTTTAAGAGCGACGAGGAAGTGATCCAGTCCTTCTGCAAGTACAAGACACTGCTGAGAAAC
GAGAACGTGCTGGAGACAGCCGAGGCCCTGTTTAACGAGCTGAACAGCATCGACCTGACACACATCTTCA
TCAGCCACAAGAAGCTGGAGACAATCAGCAGCGCCCTGTGCGACCACTGGGATACACTGAGGAATGCCCT
GTATGAGCGGAGAATCTCCGAGCTGACAGGCAAGATCACCAAGTCTGCCAAGGAGAAGGTGCAGCGCAGC
CTGAAGCACGAGGATATCAACCTGCAGGAGATCATCTCTGCCGCAGGCAAGGAGCTGAGCGAGGCCTTCA
AGCAGAAAACCAGCGAGATCCTGTCCCACGCACACGCCGCCCTGGATCAGCCACTGCCTACAACCCTGAA
GAAGCAGGAGGAGAAGGAGATCCTGAAGTCTCAGCTGGACAGCCTGCTGGGCCTGTACCACCTGCTGGAC
TGGTTTGCCGTGGATGAGTCCAACGAGGTGGACCCCGAGTTCTCTGCCCGGCTGACCGGCATCAAGCTGG
AGATGGAGCCTTCTCTGAGCTTCTACAACAAGGCCAGAAATTATGCCACCAAGAAGCCCTACTCCGTGGA
GAAGTTCAAGCTGAACTTTCAGATGCCTACACTGGCCTCTGGCTGGGACGTGAATAAGGAGAAGAACAAT
GGCGCCATCCTGTTTGTGAAGAACGGCCTGTACTATCTGGGCATCATGCCAAAGCAGAAGGGCAGGTATA
AGGCCCTGAGCTTCGAGCCCACAGAGAAAACCAGCGAGGGCTTTGATAAGATGTACTATGACTACTTCCC
TGATGCCGCCAAGATGATCCCAAAGTGCAGCACCCAGCTGAAGGCCGTGACAGCCCACTTTCAGACCCAC
ACAACCCCCATCCTGCTGTCCAACAATTTCATCGAGCCTCTGGAGATCACAAAGGAGATCTACGACCTGA
ACAATCCTGAGAAGGAGCCAAAGAAGTTTCAGACAGCCTACGCCAAGAAAACCGGCGACCAGAAGGGCTA
CAGAGAGGCCCTGTGCAAGTGGATCGACTTCACAAGGGATTTTCTGTCCAAGTATACCAAGACAACCTCT
ATCGATCTGTCTAGCCTGCGGCCATCCTCTCAGTATAAGGACCTGGGCGAGTACTATGCCGAGCTGAATC
CCCTGCTGTACCACATCAGCTTCCAGAGAATCGCCGAGAAGGAGATCATGGATGCCGTGGAGACAGGCAA
GCTGTACCTGTTCCAGATCTATAACAAGGACTTTGCCAAGGGCCACCACGGCAAGCCTAATCTGCACACA
CTGTATTGGACCGGCCTGTTTTCTCCAGAGAACCTGGCCAAGACAAGCATCAAGCTGAATGGCCAGGCCG
AGCTGTTCTACCGCCCTAAGTCCAGGATGAAGAGGATGGCACACCGGCTGGGAGAGAAGATGCTGAACAA
GAAGCTGAAGGATCAGAAAACCCCAATCCCCGACACCCTGTACCAGGAGCTGTACGACTATGTGAATCAC
AGACTGTCCCACGACCTGTCTGATGAGGCCAGGGCCCTGCTGCCCAACGTGATCACCAAGGAGGTGTCTC
ACGAGATCATCAAGGATAGGCGCTTTACCAGCGACAAGTTCTTTTTCCACGTGCCTATCACACTGAACTA
TCAGGCCGCCAATTCCCCATCTAAGTTCAACCAGAGGGTGAATGCCTACCTGAAGGAGCACCCCGAGACA
CCTATCATCGGCATCGATCGGGGCGAGAGAAACCTGATCTATATCACAGTGATCGACTCCACCGGCAAGA
TCCTGGAGCAGCGGAGCCTGAACACCATCCAGCAGTTTGATTACCAGAAGAAGCTGGACAACAGGGAGAA
GGAGAGGGTGGCAGCAAGGCAGGCCTGGTCTGTGGTGGGCACAATCAAGGATCTGAAGCAGGGCTATCTG
AGCCAGGTCATCCACGAGATCGTGGACCTGATGATCCACTACCAGGCCGTGGTGGTGCTGGAGAACCTGA
ATTTCGGCTTTAAGAGCAAGAGGACCGGCATCGCCGAGAAGGCCGTGTACCAGCAGTTCGAGAAGATGCT
GATCGATAAGCTGAATTGCCTGGTGCTGAAGGACTATCCAGCAGAGAAAGTGGGAGGCGTGCTGAACCCA
TACCAGCTGACAGACCAGTTCACCTCCTTTGCCAAGATGGGCACCCAGTCTGGCTTCCTGTTTTACGTGC
CTGCCCCATATACATCTAAGATCGATCCCCTGACCGGCTTCGTGGACCCCTTCGTGTGGAAAACCATCAA
GAATCACGAGAGCCGCAAGCACTTCCTGGAGGGCTTCGACTTTCTGCACTACGACGTGAAAACCGGCGAC
TTCATCCTGCACTTTAAGATGAACAGAAATCTGTCCTTCCAGAGGGGCCTGCCCGGCTTTATGCCTGCAT
GGGATATCGTGTTCGAGAAGAACGAGACACAGTTTGACGCCAAGGGCACCCCTTTCATCGCCGGCAAGAG
AATCGTGCCAGTGATCGAGAATCACAGATTCACCGGCAGATACCGGGACCTGTATCCTGCCAACGAGCTG
ATCGCCCTGCTGGAGGAGAAGGGCATCGTGTTCAGGGATGGCTCCAACATCCTGCCAAAGCTGCTGGAGA
ATGACGATTCTCACGCCATCGACACCATGGTGGCCCTGATCCGCAGCGTGCTGCAGATGCGGAACTCCAA
TGCCGCCACAGGCGAGGACTATATCAACAGCCCCGTGCGCGATCTGAATGGCGTGTGCTTCGACTCCCGG
TTTCAGAACCCAGAGTGGCCCATGGACGCCGATGCCAATGGCGCCTACCACATCGCCCTGAAGGGCCAGC
TGCTGCTGAATCACCTGAAGGAGAGCAAGGATCTGAAGCTGCAGAACGGCATCTCCAATCAGGACTGGCT
GGCCTACATCCAGGAGCTGCGCAACAAAAGGCCGGCGGCCACGAAAAAGGCCGGCCAGGCAAAAAAGAAA
AAGGGATCCTACCCATACGATGTTCCAGATTACGCTTATCCCTACGACGTGCCTGATTATGCATACCCAT
ATGATGTCCCCGACTATGCCTAAGAATTCCTAGAGCTCGCTGATCAGCCTCGACTGTGCCTTCTAGTTGC
CAGCCATCTGTTGTTTGCCCCTCCCCCGTGCCTTCCTTGACCCTGGAAGGTGCCACTCCCACTGTCCTTT
CCTAATAAAATGAGGAAATTGCATCGCATTGTCTGAGTAGGTGTCATTCTATTCTGGGGGGTGGGGTGGG
GCAGGACAGCAAGGGGGAGGATTGGGAAGAGAATAGCAGGCATGCTGGGGAGCGGCCGCAGGAACCCCTA
GTGATGGAGTTGGCCACTCCCTCTCTGCGCGCTCGCTCGCTCACTGAGGCCGGGCGACCAAAGGTCGCCC
GACGCCCGGGCTTTGCCCGGGCGGCCTCAGTGAGCGAGCGAGCGCGCAGCTGCCTGCAGGGGCGCCTGAT
GCGGTATTTTCTCCTTACGCATCTGTGCGGTATTTCACACCGCATA
[142 nt withheld, positions 5927-6068]
C
[141 nt withheld, positions 6070-6210]
CCTTTGACGTTGGAGTCCACGTTCTTT
[37 nt withheld, positions 6238-6274]
ACCCTATCTCGGGCTATTCTTTTGATTTATAAGGGATTTTGCCGATTTCGGCCTATTGGTTAAAAAATGA
GCTGATTTAACAAAAATTTAACGCGAATTTTAACAAAATATTAACGTTTACAATTTTATGGTGCACTCTC
AGTACAATCTGCTCTGATGCCGCATAGTTAAGCCAGCCCCGACACCCGCCAACACCCGCTGACGCGCCCT
GACGGGCTTGTCTGCTCCCGGCATCCGCTTACAGACAAGCTGTGACCGTCTCCGGGAGCTGCATGTGTCA
GAGGTTTTCACCGTCATCACCGAAACGCGCGAGACGAAAGGGCCTCGTGATACGCCTATTTTTATAGGTT
AATGTCATGATAATAATGGTTTCTTAGACGTCAGGTGGCACTTTTCGGGGAAATGTGCGCGGAACCCCTA
TTTGTTTATTTTTCTAAATACATTCAAATATGTATCCGCTCATGAGACAATAACCCTGATAAATGCTTCA
ATAATATTGAAAAAGGAAGAGTATGAGTATTCAACATTTCCGTGTCGCCCTTATTCCCTTTTTTGCGGCA
TTTTGCCTTCCTGTTTTTGCTCACCCAGAAACGCTGGTGAAAGTAAAAGATGCTGAAGATCAGTTGGGTG
CACGAGTGGGTTACATCGAACTGGATCTCAACAGCGGTAAGATCCTTGAGAGTTTTCGCCCCGAAGAACG
TTTTCCAATGATGAGCACTTTTAAAGTTCTGCTATGTGGCGCGGTATTATCCCGTATTGACGCCGGGCAA
GAGCAACTCGGTCGCCGCATACACTATTCTCAGAATGACTTGGTTGAGTACTCACCAGTCACAGAAAAGC
ATCTTACGGATGGCATGACAGTAAGAGAATTATGCAGTGCTGCCATAACCATGAGTGATAACACTGCGGC
CAACTTACTTCTGACAACGATCGGAGGACCGAAGGAGCTAACCGCTTTTTTGCACAACATGGGGGATCAT
GTAACTCGCCTTGATCGTTGGGAACCGGAGCTGAATGAAGCCATACCAAACGACGAGCGTGACACCACGA
TGCCTGTAGCAATGGCAACAACGTTGCGCAAACTATTAACTGGCGAACTACTTACTCTAGCTTCCCGGCA
ACAATTAATAGACTGGATGGAGGCGGATAAAGTTGCAGGACCACTTCTGCGCTCGGCCCTTCCGGCTGGC
TGGTTTATTGCTGATAAATCTGGAGCCGGTGAGCGTGGAAGCCGCGGTATCATTGCAGCACTGGGGCCAG
ATGGTAAGCCCTCCCGTATCGTAGTTATCTACACGACGGGGAGTCAGGCAACTATGGATGAACGAAATAG
ACAGATCGCTGAGATAGGTGCCTCACTGATTAAGCATTGGTAACTGTCAGACCAAGTTTACTCATATATA
CTTTAGATTGATTTAAAACTTCATTTTTAATTTAAAAGGATCTAGGTGAAGATCCTTTTTGATAATCTCA
TGACCAAAATCCCTTAACGTGAGTTTTCGTTCCACTGAGCGTCAGACCCCGTAGAAAAGATCAAAGGATC
TTCTTGAGATCCTTTTTTTCTGCGCGTAATCTGCTGCTTGCAAACAAAAAAACCACCGCTACCAGCGGTG
GTTTGTTTGCCGGATCAAGAGCTACCAACTCTTTTTCCGAAGGTAACTGGCTTCAGCAGAGCGCAGATAC
CAAATACTGTCCTTCTAGTGTAGCCGTAGTTAGGCCACCACTTCAAGAACTCTGTAGCACCGCCTACATA
CCTCGCTCTGCTAATCCTGTTACCAGTGGCTGCTGCCAGTGGCGATAAGTCGTGTCTTACCGGGTTGGAC
TCAAGACGATAGTTACCGGATAAGGCGCAGCGGTCGGGCTGAACGGGGGGTTCGTGCACACAGCCCAGCT
TGGAGCGAACGACCTACACCGAACTGAGATACCTACAGCGTGAGCTATGAGAAAGCGCCACGCTTCCCGA
AGGGAGAAAGGCGGACAGGTATCCGGTAAGCGGCAGGGTCGGAACAGGAGAGCGCACGAGGGAGCTTCCA
GGGGGAAACGCCTGGTATCTTTATAGTCCTGTCGGGTTTCGCCACCTCTGACTTGAGCGTCGATTTTTGT
GATGCTCGTCAGGGGGGCGGAGCCTATGGAAAAACGCCAGCAACGCGGCCTTTTTACGGTTCCTGGCCTT
TTGCTGGCCTTTTGCTCACATGT
