>Addgene plasmid #86617 | pY036_ATP1A1_G3 | addgene partial sequence | sequence record 171416 | Addgene Partial NGS Result
GGGCGGGAGTCGCTGCGCGCTGCCTTCGCCCCGTGCCCCGCTCCGCCGCCGCCTCGCGCCGCCCGCCCCG
GCTCTGACTGACCGCGTTACTCCCACAGGTGAGCGGGCGGGACGGCCCTTCTCCTCCGGGCTGTAATTAG
CTGAGCAAGAGGTAAGGGTTTAAGGGATGGTTGGTTGGTGGGGTATTAATGTTTAATTACCTGGAGCACC
TGCCTGAAATCACTTTTTTTCAGGTTGGACCGGCTAGCGTTTAAACTTAAGCTTGCCACCATGGCCCCAA
AGAAGAAGCGGAAGGTCGGTATCCACGGAGTCCCAGCAGCCACACAGTTCGAGGGCTTTACCAACCTGTA
TCAGGTGAGCAAGACACTGCGGTTTGAGCTGATCCCACAGGGCAAGACCCTGAAGCACATCCAGGAGCAG
GGCTTCATCGAGGAGGACAAGGCCCGCAATGATCACTACAAGGAGCTGAAGCCCATCATCGATCGGATCT
ACAAGACCTATGCCGACCAGTGCCTGCAGCTGGTGCAGCTGGATTGGGAGAACCTGAGCGCCGCCATCGA
CTCCTATAGAAAGGAGAAAACCGAGGAGACAAGGAACGCCCTGATCGAGGAGCAGGCCACATATCGCAAT
GCCATCCACGACTACTTCATCGGCCGGACAGACAACCTGACCGATGCCATCAATAAGAGACACGCCGAGA
TCTACAAGGGCCTGTTCAAGGCCGAGCTGTTTAATGGCAAGGTGCTGAAGCAGCTGGGCACCGTGACCAC
AACCGAGCACGAGAACGCCCTGCTGCGGAGCTTCGACAAGTTTACAACCTACTTCTCCGGCTTTTATGAG
AACAGGAAGAACGTGTTCAGCGCCGAGGATATCAGCACAGCCATCCCACACCGCATCGTGCAGGACAACT
TCCCCAAGTTTAAGGAGAATTGTCACATCTTCACACGCCTGATCACCGCCGTGCCCAGCCTGCGGGAGCA
CTTTGAGAACGTGAAGAAGGCCATCGGCATCTTCGTGAGCACCTCCATCGAGGAGGTGTTTTCCTTCCCT
TTTTATAACCAGCTGCTGACACAGACCCAGATCGACCTGTATAACCAGCTGCTGGGAGGAATCTCTCGGG
AGGCAGGCACCGAGAAGATCAAGGGCCTGAACGAGGTGCTGAATCTGGCCATCCAGAAGAATGATGAGAC
AGCCCACATCATCGCCTCCCTGCCACACAGATTCATCCCCCTGTTTAAGCAGATCCTGTCCGATAGGAAC
ACCCTGTCTTTCATCCTGGAGGAGTTTAAGAGCGACGAGGAAGTGATCCAGTCCTTCTGCAAGTACAAGA
CACTGCTGAGAAACGAGAACGTGCTGGAGACAGCCGAGGCCCTGTTTAACGAGCTGAACAGCATCGACCT
GACACACATCTTCATCAGCCACAAGAAGCTGGAGACAATCAGCAGCGCCCTGTGCGACCACTGGGATACA
CTGAGGAATGCCCTGTATGAGCGGAGAATCTCCGAGCTGACAGGCAAGATCACCAAGTCTGCCAAGGAGA
AGGTGCAGCGCAGCCTGAAGCACGAGGATATCAACCTGCAGGAGATCATCTCTGCCGCAGGCAAGGAGCT
GAGCGAGGCCTTCAAGCAGAAAACCAGCGAGATCCTGTCCCACGCACACGCCGCCCTGGATCAGCCACTG
CCTACAACCCTGAAGAAGCAGGAGGAGAAGGAGATCCTGAAGTCTCAGCTGGACAGCCTGCTGGGCCTGT
ACCACCTGCTGGACTGGTTTGCCGTGGATGAGTCCAACGAGGTGGACCCCGAGTTCTCTGCCCGGCTGAC
CGGCATCAAGCTGGAGATGGAGCCTTCTCTGAGCTTCTACAACAAGGCCAGAAATTATGCCACCAAGAAG
CCCTACTCCGTGGAGAAGTTCAAGCTGAACTTTCAGATGCCTACACTGGCCTCTGGCTGGGACGTGAATA
AGGAGAAGAACAATGGCGCCATCCTGTTTGTGAAGAACGGCCTGTACTATCTGGGCATCATGCCAAAGCA
GAAGGGCAGGTATAAGGCCCTGAGCTTCGAGCCCACAGAGAAAACCAGCGAGGGCTTTGATAAGATGTAC
TATGACTACTTCCCTGATGCCGCCAAGATGATCCCAAAGTGCAGCACCCAGCTGAAGGCCGTGACAGCCC
ACTTTCAGACCCACACAACCCCCATCCTGCTGTCCAACAATTTCATCGAGCCTCTGGAGATCACAAAGGA
GATCTACGACCTGAACAATCCTGAGAAGGAGCCAAAGAAGTTTCAGACAGCCTACGCCAAGAAAACCGGC
GACCAGAAGGGCTACAGAGAGGCCCTGTGCAAGTGGATCGACTTCACAAGGGATTTTCTGTCCAAGTATA
CCAAGACAACCTCTATCGATCTGTCTAGCCTGCGGCCATCCTCTCAGTATAAGGACCTGGGCGAGTACTA
TGCCGAGCTGAATCCCCTGCTGTACCACATCAGCTTCCAGAGAATCGCCGAGAAGGAGATCATGGATGCC
GTGGAGACAGGCAAGCTGTACCTGTTCCAGATCTATAACAAGGACTTTGCCAAGGGCCACCACGGCAAGC
CTAATCTGCACACACTGTATTGGACCGGCCTGTTTTCTCCAGAGAACCTGGCCAAGACAAGCATCAAGCT
GAATGGCCAGGCCGAGCTGTTCTACCGCCCTAAGTCCAGGATGAAGAGGATGGCACACCGGCTGGGAGAG
AAGATGCTGAACAAGAAGCTGAAGGATCAGAAAACCCCAATCCCCGACACCCTGTACCAGGAGCTGTACG
ACTATGTGAATCACAGACTGTCCCACGACCTGTCTGATGAGGCCAGGGCCCTGCTGCCCAACGTGATCAC
CAAGGAGGTGTCTCACGAGATCATCAAGGATAGGCGCTTTACCAGCGACAAGTTCTTTTTCCACGTGCCT
ATCACACTGAACTATCAGGCCGCCAATTCCCCATCTAAGTTCAACCAGAGGGTGAATGCCTACCTGAAGG
AGCACCCCGAGACACCTATCATCGGCATCGATCGGGGCGAGAGAAACCTGATCTATATCACAGTGATCGA
CTCCACCGGCAAGATCCTGGAGCAGCGGAGCCTGAACACCATCCAGCAGTTTGATTACCAGAAGAAGCTG
GACAACAGGGAGAAGGAGAGGGTGGCAGCAAGGCAGGCCTGGTCTGTGGTGGGCACAATCAAGGATCTGA
AGCAGGGCTATCTGAGCCAGGTCATCCACGAGATCGTGGACCTGATGATCCACTACCAGGCCGTGGTGGT
GCTGGAGAACCTGAATTTCGGCTTTAAGAGCAAGAGGACCGGCATCGCCGAGAAGGCCGTGTACCAGCAG
TTCGAGAAGATGCTGATCGATAAGCTGAATTGCCTGGTGCTGAAGGACTATCCAGCAGAGAAAGTGGGAG
GCGTGCTGAACCCATACCAGCTGACAGACCAGTTCACCTCCTTTGCCAAGATGGGCACCCAGTCTGGCTT
CCTGTTTTACGTGCCTGCCCCATATACATCTAAGATCGATCCCCTGACCGGCTTCGTGGACCCCTTCGTG
TGGAAAACCATCAAGAATCACGAGAGCCGCAAGCACTTCCTGGAGGGCTTCGACTTTCTGCACTACGACG
TGAAAACCGGCGACTTCATCCTGCACTTTAAGATGAACAGAAATCTGTCCTTCCAGAGGGGCCTGCCCGG
CTTTATGCCTGCATGGGATATCGTGTTCGAGAAGAACGAGACACAGTTTGACGCCAAGGGCACCCCTTTC
ATCGCCGGCAAGAGAATCGTGCCAGTGATCGAGAATCACAGATTCACCGGCAGATACCGGGACCTGTATC
CTGCCAACGAGCTGATCGCCCTGCTGGAGGAGAAGGGCATCGTGTTCAGGGATGGCTCCAACATCCTGCC
AAAGCTGCTGGAGAATGACGATTCTCACGCCATCGACACCATGGTGGCCCTGATCCGCAGCGTGCTGCAG
ATGCGGAACTCCAATGCCGCCACAGGCGAGGACTATATCAACAGCCCCGTGCGCGATCTGAATGGCGTGT
GCTTCGACTCCCGGTTTCAGAACCCAGAGTGGCCCATGGACGCCGATGCCAATGGCGCCTACCACATCGC
CCTGAAGGGCCAGCTGCTGCTGAATCACCTGAAGGAGAGCAAGGATCTGAAGCTGCAGAACGGCATCTCC
AATCAGGACTGGCTGGCCTACATCCAGGAGCTGCGCAACAAAAGGCCGGCGGCCACGAAAAAGGCCGGCC
AGGCAAAAAAGAAAAAGGGATCCTACCCATACGATGTTCCAGATTACGCTTATCCCTACGACGTGCCTGA
TTATGCATACCCATATGATGTCCCCGACTATGCCTAAGAATTCCTAGAGCTCGCTGATCAGCCTCGACTG
TGCCTTCTAGTTGCCAGCCATCTGTTGTTTGCCCCTCCCCCGTGCCTTCCTTGACCCTGGAAGGTGCCAC
TCCCACTGTCCTTTCCTAATAAAATGAGGAAATTGCATCGCATTGTCTGAGTAGGTGTCATTCTATTCTG
GGGGGTGGGGTGGGGCAGGACAGCAAGGGGGAGGATTGGGAAGAGAATAGCAGGCATGCTGGGGAGCGGC
CGCAGGAACCCCTAGTGATGGAGTTGGCCACTCCCTCTCTGCGCGCTCGCTCGCTCACTGAGGCCGGGCG
ACCAAAGGTCGCCCGACGCCCGGGCTTTGCCCGGGCGGCCTCAGTGAGCGAGCGAGCGCGCAGCTGCCTG
CAGGGGCGCCTGATGCGGTATTTTCTCCTTACGCATCTGTGCGGTATTTCACACCGCATA
[95 nt withheld, positions 4821-4915]
T
[46 nt withheld, positions 4917-4962]
C
[141 nt withheld, positions 4964-5104]
CCTTTGACGTTGGAGTCCACGTTCTTT
[37 nt withheld, positions 5132-5168]
ACTCTATCTCGGGCTATTCTTTTGATTTATAAGGGATTTTGCCGATTTCGGTCTATTGGTTAAAAAATGA
GCTGATTTAACAAAAATTTAACGCGAATTTTAACAAAATATTAACGTTTACAATTTTATGGTGCACTCTC
AGTACAATCTGCTCTGATGCCGCATAGTTAAGCCAGCCCCGACACCCGCCAACACCCGCTGACGCGCCCT
GACGGGCTTGTCTGCTCCCGGCATCCGCTTACAGACAAGCTGTGACCGTCTCCGGGAGCTGCATGTGTCA
GAGGTTTTCACCGTCATCACCGAAACGCGCGAGACGAAAGGGCCTCGTGATACGCCTATTTTTATAGGTT
AATGTCATGATAATAATGGTTTCTTAGACGTCAGGTGGCACTTTTCGGGGAAATGTGCGCGGAACCCCTA
TTTGTTTATTTTTCTAAATACATTCAAATATGTATCCGCTCATGAGACAATAACCCTGATAAATGCTTCA
ATAATATTGAAAAAGGAAGAGTATGAGTATTCAACATTTCCGTGTCGCCCTTATTCCCTTTTTTGCGGCA
TTTTGCCTTCCTGTTTTTGCTCACCCAGAAACGCTGGTGAAAGTAAAAGATGCTGAAGATCAGTTGGGTG
CACGAGTGGGTTACATCGAACTGGATCTCAACAGCGGTAAGATCCTTGAGAGTTTTCGCCCCGAAGAACG
TTTTCCAATGATGAGCACTTTTAAAGTTCTGCTATGTGGCGCGGTATTATCCCGTATTGACGCCGGGCAA
GAGCAACTCGGTCGCCGCATACACTATTCTCAGAATGACTTGGTTGAGTACTCACCAGTCACAGAAAAGC
ATCTTACGGATGGCATGACAGTAAGAGAATTATGCAGTGCTGCCATAACCATGAGTGATAACACTGCGGC
CAACTTACTTCTGACAACGATCGGAGGACCGAAGGAGCTAACCGCTTTTTTGCACAACATGGGGGATCAT
GTAACTCGCCTTGATCGTTGGGAACCGGAGCTGAATGAAGCCATACCAAACGACGAGCGTGACACCACGA
TGCCTGTAGCAATGGCAACAACGTTGCGCAAACTATTAACTGGCGAACTACTTACTCTAGCTTCCCGGCA
ACAATTAATAGACTGGATGGAGGCGGATAAAGTTGCAGGACCACTTCTGCGCTCGGCCCTTCCGGCTGGC
TGGTTTATTGCTGATAAATCTGGAGCCGGTGAGCGTGGAAGCCGCGGTATCATTGCAGCACTGGGGCCAG
ATGGTAAGCCCTCCCGTATCGTAGTTATCTACACGACGGGGAGTCAGGCAACTATGGATGAACGAAATAG
ACAGATCGCTGAGATAGGTGCCTCACTGATTAAGCATTGGTAACTGTCAGACCAAGTTTACTCATATATA
CTTTAGATTGATTTAAAACTTCATTTTTAATTTAAAAGGATCTAGGTGAAGATCCTTTTTGATAATCTCA
TGACCAAAATCCCTTAACGTGAGTTTTCGTTCCACTGAGCGTCAGACCCCGTAGAAAAGATCAAAGGATC
TTCTTGAGATCCTTTTTTTCTGCGCGTAATCTGCTGCTTGCAAACAAAAAAACCACCGCTACCAGCGGTG
GTTTGTTTGCCGGATCAAGAGCTACCAACTCTTTTTCCGAAGGTAACTGGCTTCAGCAGAGCGCAGATAC
CAAATACTGTTCTTCTAGTGTAGCCGTAGTTAGGCCACCACTTCAAGAACTCTGTAGCACCGCCTACATA
CCTCGCTCTGCTAATCCTGTTACCAGTGGCTGCTGCCAGTGGCGATAAGTCGTGTCTTACCGGGTTGGAC
TCAAGACGATAGTTACCGGATAAGGCGCAGCGGTCGGGCTGAACGGGGGGTTCGTGCACACAGCCCAGCT
TGGAGCGAACGACCTACACCGAACTGAGATACCTACAGCGTGAGCTATGAGAAAGCGCCACGCTTCCCGA
AGGGAGAAAGGCGGACAGGTATCCGGTAAGCGGCAGGGTCGGAACAGGAGAGCGCACGAGGGAGCTTCCA
GGGGGAAACGCCTGGTATCTTTATAGTCCTGTCGGGTTTCGCCACCTCTGACTTGAGCGTCGATTTTTGT
GATGCTCGTCAGGGGGGCGGAGCCTATGGAAAAACGCCAGCAACGCGGCCTTTTTACGGTTCCTGGCCTT
TTGCTGGCCTTTTGCTCACATGTCCTGCAGGCAGCTGCGCGCTCGCTCGCTCACTGAGGCCGCCCGGGCG
TCGGGCGACCTTTGGTCGCCCGGCCTCAGTGAGCGAGCGAGCGCGCAGAGAGGGAGTGGCCAACTCCATC
ACTAGGGGTTCCTGCGGCCTCTAGAGAGGGCCTATTTCCCATGATTCCTTCATATTTGCATATATGATAC
AAGGCTGTTAGAGAGATAATTGGAATTAATTTGACTGTAAACACAAAGATATTAGTACAAAATACGTGAC
GTAGAAAGTAATAATTTCTTGGGTAGTTTGCAGTTTTAAAATTATGTTTTAAAATGGACTATCATATGCT
TACCGTAACTTGAAAGTATTTCGATTTCTTGGCTTTATATATCTTGTGGAAAGGACGAAACACCGTAATT
TCTACTCTTGTAGATAGGTTCCTCTTCTGTAGCAGTTTTTTCTATTGCATGAAGAATCTGCTTAGGGTTA
GGCGTTTTGCGCTGCTTCGCGATGTACGGGCCAGATATACGCGGGTACCCGTTACATAACTTACGGTAAA
TGGCCCGCCTGGCTGACCGCCCAACGACCCCCGCCCATTGACGTCAATAGTAACGCCAATAGGGACTTTC
CATTGACGTCAATGGGTGGAGTATTTACGGTAAACTGCCCACTTGGCAGTACATCAAGTGTATCATATGC
CAAGTACGCCCCCTATTGACGTCAATGACGGTAAATGGCCCGCCTGGCATTGTGCCCAGTACATGACCTT
ATGGGACTTTCCTACTTGGCAGTACATCTACGTATTAGTCATCGCTATTACCATGGTCGAGGTGAGCCCC
ACGTTCTGCTTCACTCTCCCCATCTCCCCCCCCTCCCCACCCCCAATTTTGTATTTATTTATTTTTTAAT
TATTTTGTGCAGCGA
